Addgene plasmid #149097: pGBW-m4046565
Purpose: Yeast Expression plasmid for SARS-CoV-2 surface glycoprotein (Spike protein)
Depositing lab: Ginkgo Bioworks & Benjie Chen. Depositing organization: Ginkgo Bioworks.
Backbone
  Vector backbone: AmpR; 2u URA3
  Backbone size w/o insert (bp): 4078
  Vector type: Yeast Expression
  Selectable markers: URA3
Growth in bacteria
  Bacterial resistance: Ampicillin, 100 μg/mL
  Growth temperature: 37°C
  Growth strain: DH5alpha
  Copy number: High Copy
Gene/Insert
  Gene/Insert name: SARS-CoV-2 S (surface glycoprotein) (alt names: Spike protein; S protein)
  Species: S. cerevisiae (budding yeast); Severe acute respiratory syndrome coronavirus 2
  Insert size (bp): 3815
  Mutation: Saccharomyces cerevisiae recode 1
  Entrez Gene: S (a.k.a. GU280_gp02, spike glycoprotein)
  Promoter: pTEF1
  Tag / fusion protein: Cleavable thrombin;StrepII (C terminal on backbone)
  Cloning method: Unknown
Resource information
  A portion of this plasmid was derived from a plasmid made by: GinkgoBioworks
Depositor comments: NCBI Reference Sequence: YP_009724390.1. Created by gene synthesis with Not1 site. NGS used for QC was performed by Ginkgo and may not fully cover the entire plasmid.
How to cite: pGBW-m4046565 was a gift from Ginkgo Bioworks & Benjie Chen (Addgene plasmid # 149097 ; http://n2t.net/addgene:149097 ; RRID:Addgene_149097)
