[The description below was written by a language model from this plasmid's Addgene catalogue record and pLannotate feature annotations shown in this document.]
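Description:
pGBW-m4046565 is an episomal yeast expression plasmid that carries the full-length SARS-CoV-2 surface (Spike) glycoprotein, recoded for Saccharomyces cerevisiae codon usage ("recode 1") and produced by gene synthesis. It is an E. coli–yeast shuttle vector. In bacteria it replicates from a high-copy ColE1/pUC-type origin and is selected with ampicillin through a β-lactamase gene, which the annotation places downstream of a cat promoter. In yeast it is maintained by the 2μ origin, which supports multicopy episomal replication. Yeast selection uses the URA3 auxotrophic marker, which complements uracil auxotrophy and can be counterselected with 5-fluoroorotic acid. The feature table also lists a short rop-like CDS adjacent to AmpR, although the catalogue describes the plasmid as high copy. Phage T3Te and T7Te terminators flank the bacterial origin, and a tonB terminator lies upstream of the resistance cassette. These terminators presumably insulate the modules from read-through transcription.

The expression cassette consists of the constitutive S. cerevisiae TEF1 promoter (the EF-1α gene promoter), the roughly 3.8 kb Spike open reading frame and a CYC1 terminator fragment. According to the catalogue entry, the backbone supplies a C-terminal thrombin-cleavable StrepII tag, which would allow affinity capture on Strep-Tactin resin and later removal of the tag. This tag is not annotated separately in the feature table, but it would fit in the short gap between the Spike CDS and the terminator. The construct is intended for constitutive production of Spike protein in budding yeast. The depositor notes that its sequencing quality control may not fully cover the entire plasmid.
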