Features (pLannotate 1.2.2; 13 found; start..end, strand, type, name):
     10..417     +  promoter       TEF1 promoter: S. cerevisiae TEF1; promoter for EF-1α
    431..4249    +  CDS            S: SPIKE_SARS2 - Experimental evidence at protein level: Swiss-Prot protein existence level 1. [Spike glycoprotein]: May down-regulate host tetherin (BST2) by lysosomal degradation, thereby counteracting its antiviral activity. From Severe acute respiratory syndrome coronavirus 2 (2019-nCoV) (SARS-CoV-2).
   4320..4492    +  terminator     CYC1 terminator (fragment): S. cerevisiae CYC1; transcription terminator for CYC1
   4528..4704    +  promoter       URA3 promoter (fragment): S. cerevisiae URA3
   4705..5508    +  CDS            URA3: orotidine-5'-phosphate decarboxylase, required for uracil biosynthesis; S. cerevisiae URA3; yeast auxotrophic marker, counterselectable with 5-fluoroorotic acid (5-FOA)
   5591..6573    -  rep_origin     2μ ori: yeast 2μ plasmid origin of replication
   6651..6680    +  terminator     T3Te terminator: phage T3 early transcription terminator
   6702..7289    +  rep_origin     ori: high-copy-number ColE1/pMB1/pBR322/pUC origin of replication
   7301..7328    -  terminator     T7Te terminator: phage T7 early transcription terminator
   7352..7543    -  CDS            rop: Rop protein, which maintains plasmids at low copy number; rop
   7544..8404    -  CDS            AmpR: β-lactamase; bla; confers resistance to ampicillin, carbenicillin, and related antibiotics
   8405..8507    -  promoter       cat promoter: promoter of the E. coli cat gene encoding chloramphenicol acetyltransferase
   8508..8539    -  terminator     tonB terminator: bidirectional E. coli tonB-P14 transcription terminator
>Addgene plasmid #149097 | pGBW-m4046565 | addgene full sequence | sequence record 299947 | Addgene NGS Result
GCGGCCGCCCCACACACCATAGCTTCAAAATGTTTCTACTCCTTTTTTACTCTTCCAGATTTTCTCGGAC
TCCGCGCATCGCCGTACCACTTCAAAACACCCAAGCACAGCATACTAAATTTCCCCTCTTTCTTCCTCTA
GGGTGTCGTTAATTACCCGTACTAAAGGTTTGGAAAAGAAAAAAGAGACCGCCTCGTTTCTTTTTCTTCG
TCGAAAAAGGCAATAAAAATTTTTATCACGTTTCTTTTTCTTGAAAATTTTTTTTTTTGATTTTTTTCTC
TTTCGATGACCTCCCATTGATATTTAAGTTAATAAACGGTCTTCAATTTCTCAAGTTTCAGTTTCATTTT
TCTTGTTCTATTACAACTTTTTTTACTTCTTGCTCATTAGAAAGAAAGCATAGCAATCTAATCTAAGTTT
TAATTACAAAATGTTCGTCTTTTTAGTTTTGCTTCCATTGGTGAGCTCCCAATGCGTTAATCTGACAACT
CGCACGCAGCTACCTCCAGCATACACTAACTCTTTCACCAGAGGCGTCTATTACCCCGACAAAGTATTTC
GTTCTTCGGTTTTACATAGTACCCAAGATTTGTTCTTGCCATTCTTTTCAAACGTTACTTGGTTTCACGC
CATACACGTTTCTGGTACCAATGGTACTAAGAGGTTCGATAACCCAGTGTTGCCATTCAATGACGGTGTC
TACTTCGCTTCCACAGAAAAGTCTAACATCATTAGAGGTTGGATCTTTGGAACCACGCTTGATTCCAAGA
CTCAATCTTTGTTAATTGTCAACAACGCTACTAATGTTGTAATTAAAGTCTGTGAGTTCCAATTCTGTAA
CGACCCGTTTTTGGGTGTTTATTACCATAAGAATAATAAAAGCTGGATGGAATCCGAATTTCGGGTTTAT
TCAAGTGCTAACAACTGTACCTTCGAATACGTCAGTCAACCTTTCCTGATGGATTTGGAGGGTAAGCAAG
GCAACTTCAAGAACTTGAGAGAATTTGTCTTCAAAAATATCGACGGTTACTTTAAGATCTACTCTAAGCA
CACACCAATTAACCTAGTTAGAGATTTACCTCAGGGTTTCTCTGCTTTGGAACCACTCGTTGATTTGCCG
ATTGGTATCAACATTACGAGATTTCAAACTTTGCTAGCCTTACACCGATCATATTTAACTCCTGGTGACT
CCTCGTCTGGATGGACTGCGGGTGCTGCTGCCTACTATGTCGGTTATTTGCAGCCAAGAACCTTTCTGCT
CAAGTACAATGAAAACGGGACAATTACCGATGCTGTAGACTGTGCTTTGGATCCATTGAGCGAAACTAAG
TGCACCCTAAAATCTTTCACAGTTGAAAAGGGTATATACCAAACTAGCAACTTTAGAGTTCAACCAACTG
AATCAATAGTCAGATTCCCAAATATCACCAACTTGTGTCCATTCGGTGAGGTTTTTAATGCCACAAGGTT
TGCTTCTGTGTACGCTTGGAACCGTAAGAGAATCTCCAATTGTGTGGCAGATTACTCTGTACTATATAAC
AGTGCTTCCTTCTCTACTTTCAAATGTTACGGGGTTTCGCCAACCAAGCTTAACGACTTATGCTTCACTA
ATGTTTACGCAGACTCCTTTGTCATTAGAGGCGATGAAGTAAGACAAATCGCGCCAGGTCAAACCGGTAA
GATTGCTGATTACAACTACAAATTGCCAGACGACTTCACCGGTTGCGTGATCGCTTGGAATAGCAACAAC
TTGGATTCGAAGGTTGGTGGGAACTATAACTATTTGTACCGCCTATTTCGTAAGTCTAATTTGAAACCTT
TCGAAAGAGACATAAGTACCGAGATTTATCAAGCTGGTTCTACTCCTTGTAATGGGGTCGAAGGTTTTAA
CTGTTACTTCCCCTTACAATCTTACGGTTTTCAGCCAACCAACGGAGTTGGTTACCAACCATATAGAGTT
GTTGTCCTGTCTTTTGAACTATTGCATGCCCCAGCTACAGTCTGCGGTCCCAAAAAGTCCACGAACTTGG
TTAAAAATAAGTGTGTCAACTTCAATTTCAATGGTCTTACTGGTACTGGCGTATTGACCGAATCCAACAA
GAAGTTCCTGCCATTCCAACAATTCGGTAGAGATATTGCAGATACGACCGATGCGGTCCGGGATCCTCAA
ACTTTGGAAATTTTGGACATCACTCCATGTTCCTTTGGTGGTGTTAGCGTTATTACCCCTGGAACCAACA
CTTCTAATCAGGTCGCCGTTTTATACCAAGACGTCAACTGTACGGAAGTGCCAGTTGCTATCCACGCTGA
CCAACTAACCCCTACTTGGAGAGTCTACTCTACTGGTTCTAATGTTTTCCAAACAAGAGCTGGTTGTTTG
ATAGGTGCTGAGCATGTCAACAACTCCTATGAATGTGACATTCCAATTGGTGCCGGAATCTGTGCATCCT
ACCAAACACAGACTAATTCACCAAGAAGAGCTAGAAGTGTTGCTTCACAAAGTATCATTGCATACACCAT
GAGCCTAGGTGCCGAAAACTCAGTCGCATACAGTAACAATTCTATTGCTATACCAACTAATTTCACTATT
TCTGTTACTACTGAAATCTTACCTGTCTCTATGACAAAGACCTCAGTGGATTGTACAATGTATATCTGTG
GTGACTCTACTGAGTGTTCTAATTTGTTGTTACAATACGGTTCCTTCTGCACACAATTGAACCGTGCTCT
TACGGGTATTGCTGTCGAACAAGACAAAAACACCCAGGAAGTATTTGCCCAAGTCAAGCAAATCTACAAG
ACCCCACCCATTAAGGATTTCGGCGGTTTCAACTTTAGCCAAATCTTGCCAGATCCATCAAAGCCATCCA
AGAGATCGTTTATCGAAGATTTATTATTTAATAAAGTTACGTTAGCCGACGCTGGATTCATCAAGCAATA
TGGCGATTGCTTGGGTGACATTGCAGCCCGAGACTTGATATGTGCGCAGAAGTTCAATGGTCTTACCGTG
TTGCCCCCACTATTGACTGATGAAATGATCGCTCAATATACCTCAGCGCTCTTGGCTGGGACGATTACTT
CTGGTTGGACATTTGGTGCTGGTGCTGCATTGCAAATCCCATTTGCTATGCAAATGGCTTACAGATTCAA
CGGGATAGGAGTTACTCAAAACGTTCTGTATGAAAACCAAAAGCTAATCGCTAATCAATTCAACTCGGCC
ATTGGTAAGATTCAAGACTCTTTGTCCTCGACTGCTTCGGCGCTTGGTAAACTACAAGACGTTGTTAACC
AGAATGCTCAAGCTTTGAACACCCTCGTAAAACAGTTGTCCTCTAACTTCGGGGCCATTTCTTCCGTACT
CAACGATATCTTATCTAGGTTGGATAAGGTTGAGGCCGAAGTACAAATCGATAGATTGATCACCGGAAGA
TTGCAATCGCTACAAACCTACGTTACTCAACAACTTATCCGCGCTGCTGAAATTAGAGCTAGTGCTAATT
TAGCCGCGACCAAGATGAGTGAATGTGTCCTAGGTCAGTCTAAGCGTGTTGACTTCTGTGGTAAAGGTTA
TCATTTGATGTCCTTTCCCCAATCTGCCCCGCACGGTGTCGTCTTTTTGCATGTTACTTACGTGCCGGCT
CAGGAAAAGAACTTCACTACAGCTCCTGCCATCTGTCACGATGGTAAAGCTCACTTCCCAAGAGAAGGTG
TTTTCGTTTCTAATGGTACTCACTGGTTCGTCACACAAAGAAACTTCTACGAGCCCCAAATTATTACTAC
TGACAACACCTTCGTATCCGGTAATTGTGACGTTGTCATCGGTATTGTCAACAACACCGTTTATGATCCA
CTCCAACCAGAATTAGATTCCTTCAAGGAAGAATTGGATAAATACTTTAAGAATCACACCTCCCCTGACG
TTGATCTAGGTGACATATCTGGCATTAACGCTTCCGTGGTTAACATTCAAAAGGAAATAGACAGGTTAAA
TGAGGTTGCCAAGAACTTGAACGAGTCATTGATTGATCTCCAAGAACTAGGTAAGTACGAACAATACATT
AAATGGCCGTGGTACATCTGGTTGGGTTTTATCGCAGGGCTGATTGCTATTGTTATGGTGACCATCATGT
TGTGCTGTATGACCTCATGTTGTTCTTGTTTAAAGGGTTGTTGCAGCTGCGGTTCTTGTTGCAAGTTCGA
TGAAGACGACTCTGAACCTGTATTGAAGGGTGTTAAATTGCACTACACGCTCGTGCCGAGAGGTTCTTGG
AGCCATCCGCAGTTTGAAAAATAAACAGGCCCCTTTTCCTTTGTCGATATCATGTAATTAGTTATGTCAC
GCTTACATTCACGCCCTCCTCCCACATCCGCTCTAACCGAAAAGGAAGGAGTTAGACAACCTGAAGTCTA
GGTCCCTATTTATTTTTTTTAATAGTTATGTTAGTATTAAGAACGTTATTTATATTTCAAATTTTTCTTT
TTTTTCTGTACAAAGCGGCCGCCGAACCACTAGTGCACTGCAGTACACGGTTTCCTTGAAATTTTTTTGA
TTCGGTAATCTCCGAACAGAAGGAAGAACGAAGGAAGGAGCACAGACTTAGATTGGTATATATACGCATA
TGTAGTGTTGAAGAAACATGAAATTGCCCAGTATTCTTAACCCAACTGCACAGAACAAAAACGTGCAGGA
AACGAAGATAAATCATGTCGAAAGCTACATATAAGGAACGTGCTGCTACTCATCCTAGTCCTGTTGCTGC
CAAGCTATTTAATATCATGCACGAAAAGCAAACAAACTTGTGTGCTTCATTGGATGTTCGTACCACCAAG
GAATTACTGGAGTTAGTTGAAGCATTAGGTCCCAAAATTTGTTTACTAAAAACACATGTGGATATCTTGA
CTGATTTTTCCATGGAGGGCACAGTTAAGCCGCTAAAGGCATTATCCGCCAAGTACAATTTTTTACTCTT
CGAGGACAGAAAATTTGCTGACATTGGTAATACAGTCAAATTGCAGTACTCTGCGGGTGTATACAGAATA
GCAGAATGGGCAGACATTACGAATGCACACGGTGTGGTGGGCCCAGGTATTGTTAGCGGTTTGAAGCAGG
CGGCAGAAGAAGTAACAAAGGAACCTAGAGGCCTTTTGATGTTAGCAGAATTGTCATGCAAGGGCTCCCT
ATCTACTGGAGAATATACTAAGGGTACTGTTGACATTGCGAAGAGCGACAAAGATTTTGTTATCGGCTTT
ATTGCTCAAAGAGACATGGGTGGAAGAGATGAAGGTTACGATTGGTTGATTATGACACCCGGTGTGGGTT
TAGATGACAAGGGAGATGCATTGGGTCAACAGTATAGAACCGTGGATGATGTGGTTTCTACAGGATCTGA
CATTATTATTGTTGGAAGAGGACTATTTGCAAAGGGAAGGGATGCTAAGGTAGAGGGTGAACGTTACAGA
AAAGCAGGCTGGGAAGCATATTTGAGAAGATGCGGCCAGCAAAACTAAAAAACTGTATTATAAGTAAATG
CATGTATACTAAACTCACAAATTAGAGCTTCAATTTAATTATATCAGTTATTACCCGAGTAACGAAGCAT
CTGTGCTTCATTTTGTAGAACAAAAATGCAACGCGAGAGCGCTAATTTTTCAAACAAAGAATCTGAGCTG
CATTTTTACAGAACAGAAATGCAACGCGAAAGCGCTATTTTACCAACGAAGAATCTGTGCTTCATTTTTG
TAAAACAAAAATGCAACGCGAGAGCGCTAATTTTTCAAACAAAGAATCTGAGCTGCATTTTTACAGAACA
GAAATGCAACGCGAGAGCGCTATTTTACCAACAAAGAATCTATACTTCTTTTTTGTTCTACAAAAATGCA
TCCCGAGAGCGCTATTTTTCTAACAAAGCATCTTAGATTACTTTTTTTCTCCTTTGTGCGCTCTATAATG
CAGTCTCTTGATAACTTTTTGCACTGTAGGTCCGTTAAGGTTAGAAGAAGGCTACTTTGGTGTCTATTTT
CTCTTCCATAAAAAAAGCCTGACTCCACTTCCCGCGTTTACTGATTACTAGCGAAGCTGCGGGTGCATTT
TTTCAAGATAAAGGCATCCCCGATTATATTCTATACCGATGTGGATTGCGCATACTTTGTGAACAGAAAG
TGATAGCGTTGATGATTCTTCATTGGTCAGAAAATTATGAACGGTTTCTTCTATTTTGTCTCTATATACT
ACGTATAGGAAATGTTTACATTTTCGTATTGTTTTCGATTCACTCTATGAATAGTTCTTACTACAATTTT
TTTGTCTAAAGAGTAATACTAGAGATAAACATAAAAAATGTAGAGGTCGAGTTTAGATGCAAGTTCAAGG
AGCGAAAGGTGGATGGGTAGGTTATATAGGGATATAGCACAGAGATATATAGCAAAGAGATACTTTTGAG
CAATGTTTGTGGAAGCGGTATTCGCAATATTTTAGTAGCTCGTTACAGTCCGGTGCGTTTTTGGTTTTTT
GAAAGTGCGTCATCAGAGCGCTTTTGGTTTTCAAAAGCGCTCTGAAGTTCCTATACTTTCTAGCTAGAGA
ATAGGAACTTCCCGAGCGGCCGCGTGTTACAAGCTTGACTCCAGCGTAACTGGACTGCAATCAACTCACT
GGCTCACCTTCACGGGTGGGCCTTTCTTCGGTAGAAAATCAAAGGATCTTCTTGAGATCCTTTTTTTCTG
CGCGTAATCTGCTGCTTGCAAACAAAAAAACCACCGCTACCAGCGGTGGTTTGTTTGCCGGATCAAGAGC
TACCAACTCTTTTTCCGAGGTAACTGGCTTCAGCAGAGCGCAGATACCAAATACTGTTCTTCTAGTGTAG
CCGTAGTTAGGCCACCACTTCAAGAACTCTGTAGCACCGCCTACATACCTCGCTCTGCTAATCCTGTTAC
CAGTGGCTGCTGCCAGTGGCGATAAGTCGTGTCTTACCGGGTTGGACTCAAGACGATAGTTACCGGATAA
GGCGCAGCGGTCGGGCTGAACGGGGGGTTCGTGCACACAGCCCAGCTTGGAGCGAACGACCTACACCGAA
CTGAGATACCTACAGCGTGAGCTATGAGAAAGCGCCACGCTTCCCGAAGGGAGAAAGGCGGACAGGTATC
CGGTAAGCGGCAGGGTCGGAACAGGAGAGCGCACGAGGGAGCTTCCAGGGGTAAACGCCTGGTATCTTTA
TAGTCCTGTCGGGTTTCGCCACCTCTGACTTGAGCATCGATTTTTGTGATGCTCGTCAGGGGGGCGGAGC
CTATGGAAAAACGCCAGCAACGCAGAAAGGCCCACCCGAAGGTGAGCCAGGTGATTACATTTGGGCCCTC
ATCAGAGGTTTTCACCGTCATCACCGAAACGCGCGAGGCAGCTGCGGTAAAGCTCATCAGCGTGGTCGTG
AAGCGATTCACAGATGTCTGCCTGTTCATCCGCGTCCAGCTCGTTGAGTTTCTCCAGAAGCGTTAATGTC
TGGCTTCTGATAAAGCGGGCCATGTTAAGGGCGGTTTTTTCCTGTTTGGTCACTTACCAATGCTTAATCA
GTGAGGCACCTATCTCAGCGATCTGTCTATTTCGTTCATCCATAGTTGCCTGACTCCCCGTCGTGTAGAT
AACTACGATGCGGGAGGGCTTACCATCTGGCCCCAGTGCTGCAATGATACCGCGAGACCCACGCTCACCG
GCTCCAGATTTATCAGCAATAAACCAGCCAGCCGGGAGGGCCGAGCGCAGAAGTGATCCTGCAACTTTAT
CCGCCTCCATCCAGTCTATTAATTGTTGCCGGGAAGCTAGAGTAAGTAGTTCGCCAGTTAATAGTTTGCG
CAACGTTGTTGCCATTGCTACAGGCATCGTGGTGTCACGCTCGTCGTTTGGTATGGCTTCATTCAGCTCC
GGTTCCCAACGATCAAGGCGAGTTACATGATCCCCCATGTTGTGCAAAAAAGCGGTTAGCTCCTTCGGTC
CTCCGATCGTTGCCAGAAGTAAGTTGGCCGCAGTGTTATCACTCATGGTTATGGCAGCACTGCATAATTC
TCTTACTGTCATGCCATCCGTGAGATGCTTTTCTGTGACTGGTGAGTACTCAACCAAGTCATTCTGAGAA
TAGTGTATGCGGCGACCGAGTTGCTCTTGCCCGGCGTCAATACGGGATAATACCGCGCCACATAGCAGAA
CTTTAAAAGTGCTCATCATTGGAAAACGTTCTTCGGGGCGTAAACTCTCAAGGATCTTACCGCTGTTGAG
ATCCAGTTCGATGTAACCCACTCGTGCACCCAACTGATCTTCAGCATCTTTTACTTTCACCAGCGTTTCT
GGGTGAGCAAAAACAGGAAGGCAAAATGCCGCAAAAAAGGGAATAAGGGCGACACGGAAATGTTGAATAC
TCATTTTAGCTTCCTTAGCTCCTGAAAATCTCGATAACTCAAAAAATACGCCCGGTAGTGATCTTATTTC
ATTATGGTGAAAGTTGGAACCTCTTACGTGCCGATCAAGTCAAAAGCCTCCGGTCGGAGGCTTTTGACTT
TCTGCTATGGAGGTCAGGTATGATTTAAATGGTCAGTTAGA
